>Addgene plasmid #204129 | pMetBP-RC_cRed_BsaI | addgene full sequence | sequence record 418266 | Addgene NGS Result
CCACTGGCAGCAGCCACTGGTAACAGGATTAGCAGAGCGAGGTATGTAGGCGGTGCTACAGAGTTCTTGA
AGTGGTGGCCTAACTACGGCTACACTAGAAGAACAGTATTTGGTATCTGCGCTCTGCTGAAGCCAGTTAC
CTTCGGAAAAAGAGTTGGTAGCTCTTGATCCGGCAAACAAACCACCGCTACCAGCGGTGGTTTTTTTGTT
TGCAAGCAGCAGATTACGCGCAGAAAAAAAGGATCTCAAGAAGATCCTTTGATCTTTTCTACGGGGTCTG
ACGCTCAGTGGAACGAAAACTCACGTTAAGGGATTTTGGTCATGAGATTATCAAAAAGGATCTTCACCTA
GATCCTTTTAAATTAAAAATTAAGTTTTAAATCAATCTAAAGTATATATGAGTAAACTTGGTCTGACAGC
TCGAGGCTTGGATTCTCACCAATAAAAAACGCCCGGCGGCAACCGAGCGTTCTGAACAAATCCAGATGGA
GTTCTGAGGTCATTACTGGATCTATCAACAGGAGTCCAAGCGAGCTCGATATCAAATTACGCCCCGCCCT
GCCACTCATCGCAGTACTGTTGTAATTCATTAAGCATTCTGCCGACATGGAAGCCATCACAAACGGCATG
ATGAACCTGAATCGCCAGCGGCATCAGCACCTTGTCGCCTTGCGTATAATATTTGCCCATGGTGAAAACG
GGGGCGAAGAAGTTGTCCATATTGGCCACGTTTAAATCAAAACTGGTGAAACTCACCCAGGGATTGGCTG
ACACGAAAAACATATTCTCAATAAACCCTTTAGGGAAATAGGCCAGGTTTTCACCGTAACACGCCACATC
TTGCGAATATATGTGTAGAAACTGCCGGAAATCGTCGTGGTATTCACTCCAGAGCGATGAAAACGTTTCA
GTTTGCTCATGGAAAACGGTGTAACAAGGGTGAACACTATCCCATATCACCAGCTCACCGTCTTTCATTG
CCATACGAAATTCCGGATGAGCATTCATCAGGCGGGCAAGAATGTGAATAAAGGCCGGATAAAACTTGTG
CTTATTTTTCTTTACGGTCTTTAAAAAGGCCGTAATATCCAGCTGAACGGTCTGGTTATAGGTACATTGA
GCAACTGACTGAAATGCCTCAAAATGTTCTTTACGATGCCATTGGGATATATCAACGGTGGTATATCCAG
TGATTTTTTTCTCCATTTTAGCTTCCTTAGCTCCTGAAAATCTCGATAACTCAAAAAATACGCCCGGTAG
TGATCTTATTTCATTATGGTGAAAGTTGGAACCTCTTACGTGCCCGATCAACTCGAGTGCCACCTGACGT
CTAAGAAACCATTATTATCATGACATTAACCTATAAAAATAGGCGTATCACGAGGCAGAATTTCAGATAA
AAAAAATCCTTAGCTTTCGCTAAGGATGATTTCGACTTGGTCTCAGTACTGAGACCGCAGCGGTCTGCCA
ATCCGACGGAGGTTTATGAATTTTCCACCTTTTCCACAAGCTCAACTAGTATTAACGATGTGGATTTAGC
AAAAAAAACCTGTAACCCTAAATGTAAAATAACGGGTAAGCCTGCCAACCATGTTATGGCAGATTAAGCG
TCTTTTTGAAGGGCACCGCATCTTTCGCGTTGCCGTAAATGTATCCGTTTAGCAATAAGGAAATTCTTAA
TGAATAATCCGTCGTTACTCAATCATGCGGTCGAAACGATGGCAGTTGGCTCGAAAAGTTTTGCGACAGC
CTCAAAGTTATTTGATGCAAAAACCCGGCGCAGCGTACTGATGCTCTACGCCTGGTGCCGCCATTGTGAC
GATGTTATTGACGATCAGACGCTGGGCTTTCAGGCCCGGCAGCCTGCCTTACAAACGCCCGAACAACGTC
TGATGCAACTTGAGATGAAAACGCGCCAGGCCTATGCAGGATCGCAGATGCACGAACCGGCGTTTGCGGC
TTTTCGGGAAGTGGCTATGGCTCATGATATCGCCCCGGCTTACGCGTTTGATCATCTGGAAGGCTTCGCC
ATGGATGTACGCGAAGCGCAATACAGCCAACTGGATGATACGCTGCGCTATTGCTATCACGTTGCAGGCG
TTGTCGGCTTGATGATGGCGCAAATCATGGGCGTGCGGGATAACGCCACGCTGGACCGCGCCTGTGACCT
TGGGCTGGCATTTCAGTTGACCAATATTGCTCGCGATATTGTGGACGATGCGCATGCGGGCCGCTGTTAT
CTGCCGGCAAGCTGGCTGGAGCATGAAGGTCTGAACAAAGAGAATTATGCGGCACCTGAAAACCGTCAGG
CGCTGAGCCGTATCGCCCGTCGTTTGGTGCAGGAAGCAGAACCTTACTATTTGTCTGCCACAGCCGGCCT
GGCAGGGTTGCCCCTGCGTTCCGCCTGGGCAATCGCTACGGCGAAGCAGGTTTACCGGAAAATAGGTGTC
AAAGTTGAACAGGCCGGTCAGCAAGCCTGGGATCAGCGGCAGTCAACGACCACGCCCGAAAAATTAACGC
TGCTGCTGGCCGCCTCTGGTCAGGCCCTTACTTCCCGGATGCGGGCTCATCCTCCCCGCCCTGCGCATCT
CTGGCAGCGCCCGCTCTAGGCTTACTATAAGGATGTTTGCAATGAAACCAACTACGGTAATTGGTGCAGG
CTTCGGTGGCCTGGCACTGGCAATTCGTCTACAAGCTGCGGGGATCCCCGTCTTACTGCTTGAACAACGT
GATAAACCCGGCGGTCGGGCTTATGTCTACGAGGATCAGGGGTTTACCTTTGATGCAGGCCCGACGGTTA
TCACCGATCCCAGTGCCATTGAAGAACTGTTTGCACTGGCAGGAAAACAGTTAAAAGAGTATGTCGAACT
GCTGCCGGTTACGCCGTTTTACCGCCTGTGTTGGGAGTCAGGGAAGGTCTTTAATTACGATAACGATCAA
ACCCGGCTCGAAGCGCAGATTCAGCAGTTTAATCCCCGCGATGTCGAAGGTTATCGTCAGTTTCTGGACT
ATTCACGCGCGGTGTTTAAAGAAGGCTATCTAAAGCTCGGTACTGTCCCTTTTTTATCGTTCAGAGACAT
GCTTCGCGCCGCACCTCAACTGGCGAAACTGCAGGCATGGAGAAGCGTTTACAGTAAGGTTGCCAGTTAC
ATCGAAGATGAACATCTGCGCCAGGCGTTTTCTTTCCACTCGCTGTTGGTGGGCGGCAATCCCTTCGCCA
CCTCATCCATTTATACGTTGATACACGCGCTGGAGCGTGAGTGGGGCGTCTGGTTTCCGCGTGGCGGCAC
CGGCGCATTAGTTCAGGGGATGATAAAGCTGTTTCAGGATCTGGGTGGCGAAGTCGTGTTAAACGCCAGA
GTCAGCCATATGGAAACGACAGGAAACAAGATTGAAGCCGTGCATTTAGAGGACGGTCGCAGGTTCCTGA
CGCAAGCCGTCGCGTCAAATGCAGATGTGGTTCATACCTATCGCGACCTGTTAAGCCAGCACCCTGCCGC
GGTTAAGCAGTCCAACAAACTGCAGACTAAGCGCATGAGTAACTCTCTGTTTGTGCTCTATTTTGGTTTG
AATCACCATCATGATCAGCTCGCGCATCACACGGTTTGTTTCGGCCCGCGTTACCGCGAGCTGATTGACG
AAATTTTTAATCATGATGGCCTCGCAGAGGACTTCTCACTTTATCTGCACGCGCCCTGTGTCACGGATTC
GTCACTGGCGCCTGAAGGTTGCGGCAGTTACTATGTGTTGGCGCCGGTGCCGCATTTAGGCACCGCGAAC
CTCGACTGGACGGTTGAGGGGCCAAAACTACGCGACCGTATTTTTGCGTACCTTGAGCAGCATTACATGC
CTGGCTTACGGAGTCAGCTGGTCACGCACCGGATGTTTACGCCGTTTGATTTTCGCGACCAGCTTAATGC
CTATCATGGCTCAGCCTTTTCTGTGGAGCCCGTTCTTACCCAGAGCGCCTGGTTTCGGCCGCATAACCGC
GATAAAACCATTACTAATCTCTACCTGGTCGGCGCAGGCACGCATCCCGGCGCAGGCATTCCTGGCGTCA
TCGGCTCGGCAAAAGCGACAGCAGGTTTGATGCTGGAGGATCTGATATGAGCTTTTACCCAGGAGACAGA
GAATGCAACCGCATTATGATCTGATTCTCGTGGGGGCTGGACTCGCGAATGGCCTTATCGCCCTGCGACT
TCAGCAGCAGCAACCTGATATGCGTATTTTGCTTATCGACGCCGCACCCCAGGCGGGCGGGAATCATACG
TGGTCATTTCACCACGATGATTTGACTGAGAGCCAACATCGTTGGATAGCTCCGCTGGTGGTTCATCACT
GGCCCGACTATCAGGTACGCTTTCCCACACGCCGTCGTAAGCTGAACAGCGGCTACTTTTGTATTACTTC
TCAGCGTTTCGCTGAGGTTTTACAGCGACAGTTTGGCCCGCACTTGTGGATGGATACCGCGGTCGCAGAG
GTTAATGCGGAATCTGTTCGGTTGAAAAAGGGTCAGGTTATCGGTGCCCGCGCGGTGATTGACGGGCGGG
GTTATGCGGCAAATTCAGCACTGAGCGTGGGCTTCCAGGCGTTTATTGGCCAGGAATGGCGATTGAGTCA
CCCGCATGGTTTATCATCTCCGATTATCATGGATGCCACGGTCGATCAGCAAAATGGTTATCGCTTCGTG
TACAGCCTGCCGCTCTCGCCGACCAGATTGTTAATTGAAGATACGCACTATATTGATAATGCGACATTAG
ATCCTGAATGCGCGCGGCAAAATATTTGCGACTATGCCGCGCAACAGGGTTGGCAGCTTCAGACACTGCT
GCGAGAAGAACAGGGCGCCTTACCCATTACTCTGTCGGGCAATGCCGACGCATTCTGGCAGCAGCGCCCC
CTGGCCTGTAGTGGATTACGTGCCGGTCTGTTCCATCCTACCACCGGCTATTCACTGCCGCTGGCGGTTG
CCGTGGCCGACCGCCTGAGTGCACTTGATGTCTTTACGTCGGCCTCAATTCACCATGCCATTACGCATTT
TGCCCGCGAGCGCTGGCAGCAGCAGGGCTTTTTCCGCATGCTGAATCGCATGCTGTTTTTAGCCGGACCC
GCCGATTCACGCTGGCGGGTTATGCAGCGTTTTTATGGTTTACCTGAAGATTTAATTGCCCGTTTTTATG
CGGGAAAACTCACGCTGACCGATCGGCTACGTATTCTGAGCGGCAAGCCGCCTGTTCCGGTATTAGCAGC
ATTGCAAGCCATTATGACGACTCATCGTTAAGCTTCAGAGGAGGAATTAAGTAATGAGTTTTGATATTGC
CAAATACCCGACCCTGGCACTGGTCGACTCCACCCAGGAGTTACGACTGTTGCCGAAAGAGAGTTTACCG
AAACTCTGCGACGAACTGCGCCGCTATTTACTCGACAGCGTGAGCCGTTCCAGCGGGCACTTCGCCTCCG
GGCTGGGCACGGTCGAACTGACCGTGGCGCTGCACTATGTCTACAACACCCCGTTTGACCAATTGATTTG
GGATGTGGGGCATCAGGCTTATCCGCATAAAATTTTGACCGGACGCCGCGACAAAATCGGCACCATCCGT
CAGAAAGGCGGTCTGCACCCGTTCCCGTGGCGCGGCGAAAGCGAATATGACGTATTAAGCGTCGGGCATT
CATCAACCTCCATTAGTGCCGGAATTGGTATTGCGGTTGCTGCCGAAAAAGAAGGCAAAAATCGCCGCAC
CGTCTGTGTCATTGGCGATGGCGCGATTACCGCAGGCATGGCGTTTGAAGCGATGAATCACGCGGGCGAT
ATCCGTCCTGATATGCTGGTGATTCTCAACGACAATGAAATGTCGATTTCCGAAAATGTCGGCGCGCTCA
ACAACCATCTGGCACAGCTGCTTTCCGGTAAGCTTTACTCTTCACTGCGCGAAGGCGGGAAAAAAGTTTT
CTCTGGCGTGCCGCCAATTAAAGAGCTGCTCAAACGCACCGAAGAACATATTAAAGGCATGGTAGTGCCT
GGCACGTTGTTTGAGGAGCTGGGCTTTAACTACATCGGCCCGGTGGACGGTCATGATGTGCTGGGGCTTA
TCACCACGCTAAAGAACATGCGCGACCTGAAAGGCCCGCAGTTCCTGCATATCATGACCAAAAAAGGTCG
TGGTTATGAACCGGCAGAAAAAGACCCGATCACTTTCCATGCCGTGCTAAATTTGATCCCTCCAGCGGTT
GTTTGCCGAAAAGTAGCGGCGGTTTGCCGAGCTATTCAAAAATCTTTGGCGACTGGTTGTGCGAAACGGC
AGCGAAAGACAACAAGCTGATGGCGATTACTCCGGCGATGCGTGAAGGTTCCGGCATGGTCGAGTTTTCA
CGTAAATTCCCGGATCGCTACTTCGACGTGGCAATTGCCGAGCAACATGCGGTGACCTTTGCTGCGGGTC
TGGCGATTGGTGGGTACAAACCCATTGTCGCGATTTACTCCACTTTCCTGCAACGCGCCTATGATCAGGT
GCTGCATGACGTGGCGATTCAAAAGCTTCCGGTCCTGTTCGCCATCGACCGCGCGGGCATTGTTGGTGCT
GACGGTCAAACCCATCAGGGTGCTTTTGATCTCTCTTACCTGCGCTGCATACCGGAAATGGTCATTATGA
CCCCGAGCGATGAAAACGAATGTCGCCAGATGCTCTATACCGGCTATCACTATAACGATGGCCCGTCAGC
GGTGCGCTACCCGCGTGGCAACGCGGTCGGCGTGGAACTGACGCCGCTGGAAAAACTACCAATTGGCAAA
GGCATTGTGAAGCGTCGTGGCGAGAAACTGGCGATCCTTAACTTTGGTACGCTGATGCCAGAAGCGGCGA
AAGTCGCCAAATCGCTGAACGCCACGCTGGTCGATATGCGTTTTGTGAAACCGCTTGATGAAGCGTTAAT
TCTGGAAATGGCCGCCAGCCATGAAGCGCTGGTCACCGTAGAAGAAAACGCCATTATGGGCGGCGCAGGC
AGCGGCGTGAACGAAGTGCTGATGGCCCATCGTAAACCAGTACCCGTGCTGAACATTGGCCTGCCGGACT
TCTTTATTCCGCAAGGAACTCAGGAAGAAATGCGCGCCGAACTCGGCCTCGATGCCGCTGGTATGGAAGC
CAAAATCAAGGCCTGGCTGGCATAAGCTTTGTGTGAGGAGATGTCGAATGAGCGCACATGCCCTGCCCAA
GGCAGACCTGACCGCCACCAGCCTGATCGTATCGGGCGGCATCATCGCCGCTTGGCTGGCCCTGCATGTG
CATGCGCTGTGGTTTCTGGACGCAGCGGCGCATCCCATCCTGGCGATCGCAAATTTCCTGGGGCTGACCT
GGCTGTCGGTCGGATTGTTCATCATCGCGCATGACGCGATGCACGGGTCGGTGGTGCCGGGGCGTCCGCG
CGCCAATGCGGCGATGGGCCAGCTTGTCCTGTGGCTGTATGCCGGATTTTCGTGGCGCAAGATGATCGTC
AAGCACATGGCCCATCACCGCCATGCCGGAACCGACGACGACCCCGATTTCGACCATGGCGGCCCGGTCC
GCTGGTACGCCCGCTTCATCGGCACCTATTTCGGCTGGCGCGAGGGGCTGCTTCTGCCCGTCATCGTGAC
GGTCTATGCGCTGATCCTTGGGGATCGCTGGATGTACGTGGTATTCTGGCCGCTGCCGTCGATCCTGGCG
TCGATCCAGCTGTTCGTGTTCGGCACCTGGCTGCCGCACCGCCCCGGCCACGACGCGTTCCCGGACCGCC
ACAATGCGCGGTCGTCGCGGATCAGCGACCCCGTGTCGCTGCTGACCTGTTTTCACTTTGGCGGTTATCA
TCACGAACACCACCTGCACCCGACGGTGCCGTGGTGGCGCCTGCCCAGCACCCGCACCAAGGGCGACACC
GCATAAGCTTGAGCTGAGGAGATTTTGAATGCAAACGGAACACGTCATTTTATTGAATGCACAGGGAGTT
CCCACGGGTACGCTGGAAAAGTATGCCGCACACACGGCAGACACCCGCTTACATCTCGCGTTCTCCAGTT
GGCTGTTTAATGCCAAAGGACAATTATTAGTTACCCGCCGCGCACTGAGCAAAAAAGCATGGCCTGGCGT
GTGGACTAACTCGGTTTGTGGGCACCCACAACTGGGAGAAAGCAACGAGGACGCAGTGATCCGCCGTTGC
CGTTATGAGCTTGGCGTGGAAATTACGCCTCCTGAATCTATCTATCCTGACTTTCGCTACCGCGCCACCG
ATCCGAGTGGCATTGTGGAAAATGAAGTGTGTCCGGTATTTGCCGCACGCACCACTAGTGCGTTACAGAT
CAATGATGATGAAGTGATGGATTATCAATGGTGTGATTTAGCAGATGTATTACACGGTATTGATGCAACG
CCGTGGGCGTTCAGTCCGTGGATGGTGATGCAGGCGACAAATCGCGAAGCCAGAAAACGATTATCTGCAT
TTACCCAGCTTAAATAAGCTTTGCCTCAGGATTTTTGAAATGACGGTCTGCGCAAAAAAACACGTTCATC
TCACTCGCGATGCTGCGGAGCAGTTACTGGCTGATATTGATCGACGCCTTGATCAGTTATTGCCCGTGGA
GGGAGAACGGGATGTTGTGGGTGCCGCGATGCGTGAAGGTGCGCTGGCACCGGGAAAACGTATTCGCCCC
ATGTTGCTGTTGCTGACCGCCCGCGATCTGGGTTGCGCTTTCAGCCATGACGGATTACTGGATTTGGCCT
GTGCGGTGGAAATGGTCCACGCGGCTTCGCTGATCCTTGACGATATGCCCTGCATGGACGATGCGAAGCT
GCGGCGCGGACGCCCTACCATTCATTCTCATTACGGAGAGCATGTGGCAATACTGGCGGCGGTTGCCTTG
CTGAGTAAAGCCTTTGGCGTAATTGCCGATGCAGATGGCCTCACGCCGCTGGCAAAAAATCGGGCGGTTT
CTGAACTGTCAAACGCCATCGGCATGCAAGGATTGGTTCAGGGTCAGTTCAAGGATCTGTCTGAAGGGGA
TAAGCCGCGCAGCGCTGAAGCTATTTTGATGACGAATCACTTTAAAACCAGCACGCTGTTTTGTGCCTCG
ATGCAGATGGCCTCGATTGTTGCGAATGCCTCCAGCGAAGCGCGTGATTGCCTGCATCGTTTTTCACTTG
ATCTTGGTCAGGCATTTCAACTGCTGGACGATTTGACCGATGGCATGACCGACACCGGTAAGGATAGCAA
TCAGGACGCCGGTAAATCGACGCTGGTCAATCTGTTAGGCCCGAGGGCGGTTGAAGAACGTCTGAGACAA
CATCTTCAGCTTGCCAGTGAGCATCTCTCTGCGGCCTGCCAACACGGGCACGCCACTCAACATTTTATTC
AGGCCTGGTTTGACAAAAAACTCGCTGCCGTCAGTTAAGCTTGCAAGACTAGCATAACCCCTTGGGGCCT
CTAAACGGGTCTTGAGGGGTTTTTTGGTGACGGTCTCATCGATGAGACCAAGTCTCCGGCAAAAAAGGGC
AAGGTGTCACCACCCTGCCCTTTTTCTTTAAAACCGAAAAGATTACTTCGCGTTATGCAGGCTTCCTCGC
TCACTGACTCGCTGCGCTCGGTCGTTCGGCTGCGGCGAGCGGTATCAGCTCACTCAAAGGCGGTAATACG
GTTATCCACAGAATCAGGGGATAACGCAGGAAAGAACATGTGAGCAAAAGGCCAGCAAAAGGCCAGGAAC
CGTAAAAAGGCCGCGTTGCTGGCGTTTTTCCACAGGCTCCGCCCCCCTGACGAGCATCACAAAAATCGAC
GCTCAAGTCAGAGGTGGCGAAACCCGACAGGACTATAAAGATACCAGGCGTTTCCCCCTGGAAGCTCCCT
CGTGCGCTCTCCTGTTCCGACCCTGCCGCTTACCGGATACCTGTCCGCCTTTCTCCCTTCGGGAAGCGTG
GCGCTTTCTCATAGCTCACGCTGTAGGTATCTCAGTTCGGTGTAGGTCGTTCGCTCCAAGCTGGGCTGTG
TGCACGAACCCCCCGTTCAGCCCGACCGCTGCGCCTTATCCGGTAACTATCGTCTTGAGTCCAACCCGGT
AAGACACGACTTATCG
Features (pLannotate 1.2.2; 15 found; start..end, strand, type, name):
    432..526     -  terminator     lambda t0 terminator: transcription terminator from phage lambda
    550..1206    -  CDS            cat: CAT_ECOLX - Experimental evidence at protein level: Swiss-Prot protein existence level 1. This enzyme is an effector of chloramphenicol resistance in bacteria. From Escherichia coli. This protein is used as a marker in many commonly used cloning vectors, such as pACYC184.
   1207..1304    -  promoter       cat promoter: promoter of the E. coli cat gene encoding chloramphenicol acetyltransferase
   1390..1433    -  terminator     bacterial terminator: putative bacterial transcription terminator
   1680..2606    +  CDS            crtB: CRTB_PANAN - Experimental evidence at protein level: Swiss-Prot protein existence level 1. Involved in the biosynthesis of carotenoids. Catalyzes the condensation of two molecules of geranylgeranyl diphosphate (GGPP) to give prephytoene diphosphate (PPPP) and the subsequent rearrangement of the cyclopropylcarbinyl intermediate to yield the 15-cis-phytoene isomer. From Pantoea ananas (Erwinia uredovora).
   2632..4107    +  CDS            crtI: CRTI_PANAN - Experimental evidence at protein level: Swiss-Prot protein existence level 1. Converts 15-cis-phytoene into all-trans-lycopene via the intermediary of all-trans-phytofluene, all-trans-zeta-carotene and all- trans-neurosporene, by the introduction of four double bonds. From Pantoea ananas (Erwinia uredovora).
   4133..5278    +  CDS            crtY: CRTY_PANAN - Experimental evidence at protein level: Swiss-Prot protein existence level 1. Catalyzes the double cyclization reaction which converts lycopene to beta-carotene. From Pantoea ananas (Erwinia uredovora).
   5304..6206    +  CDS            dxs (fragment): DXS_ECOLI - Also known as yajP. Experimental evidence at protein level: Swiss-Prot protein existence level 1. Catalyzes the acyloin condensation reaction between C atoms 2 and 3 of pyruvate and glyceraldehyde 3-phosphate to yield 1-deoxy-D- xylulose-5-phosphate (DXP). From Escherichia coli (strain K12).
   6179..7162    +  CDS            dxs (fragment): DXS_ECOLI - Also known as yajP. Experimental evidence at protein level: Swiss-Prot protein existence level 1. Catalyzes the acyloin condensation reaction between C atoms 2 and 3 of pyruvate and glyceraldehyde 3-phosphate to yield 1-deoxy-D- xylulose-5-phosphate (DXP). From Escherichia coli (strain K12).
   7188..7913    +  CDS            crtW: CRTW_PARSN - Protein predicted: Swiss-Prot protein existence level 4. Converts beta-carotene to canthaxanthin via echinenone. From Paracoccus sp. (strain N81106 / MBIC 01143) (Agrobacterium aurantiacum).
   7939..8484    +  CDS            idi: IDI_ECOLI - Also known as ygfV. Experimental evidence at protein level: Swiss-Prot protein existence level 1. Catalyzes the 1,3-allylic rearrangement of the homoallylic substrate isopentenyl (IPP) to its highly electrophilic allylic isomer, dimethylallyl diphosphate (DMAPP). From Escherichia coli (strain K12).
   8576..9406    +  CDS            crtE (fragment): CRTE_PSEVU - Experimental evidence at protein level: Swiss-Prot protein existence level 1. Catalyzes the condensation of farnesyl diphosphate (FPP) and isopentenyl diphosphate (IPP) to yield geranylgeranyl diphosphate (GGPP) needed for biosynthesis of carotenoids and diterpenes. From Pseudescherichia vulneris (Escherichia vulneris).
   9429..9476    +  terminator     T7 terminator: transcription terminator for bacteriophage T7 RNA polymerase
   9505..9562    +  terminator     his operon terminator: This putative transcriptin terminator from the E. coli his operon has a 2-bp deletion introduced during synthesis. Its efficiency has not been determined.
   9757..249     -  rep_origin     ori (across the origin): high-copy-number ColE1/pMB1/pBR322/pUC origin of replication
