[The description below was written by a language model from this plasmid's Addgene catalogue record and pLannotate feature annotations shown in this document.]
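Description:
pMetBP-RC_cRed_BsaI is an empty bacterial entry vector built on the iGEM pSB1C8 backbone, intended to receive "Type 0" parts that combine a ribosome binding site with a coding sequence in a modular assembly scheme. The name suggests that BsaI, a Type IIS enzyme used in Golden Gate-style cloning, is the enzyme for inserting parts, although no restriction sites are annotated in the feature table. The roughly 10.1 kb plasmid replicates from a high-copy ColE1/pUC-type origin and carries a chloramphenicol acetyltransferase gene with its native cat promoter and a lambda t0 terminator. The catalogue also lists Bleocin/Zeocin selection, but no corresponding resistance gene appears among the annotated features, so this selection may relate to the recommended host rather than the plasmid. That host is a specialised DH10B derivative, DH10B-M2.NmeMC58II, whose name suggests that it expresses a DNA methyltransferase. The record does not explain its role.

No insert is recorded, but most of the plasmid is taken up by a same-strand series of carotenoid pathway genes. These are crtB, crtI and crtY from Pantoea ananas, crtW from Paracoccus, a crtE homologue, and the E. coli isoprenoid precursor genes dxs (annotated as two overlapping fragments) and idi. The series is followed by T7 and his operon terminators. Together these enzymes boost precursor supply and convert it through lycopene and beta-carotene to canthaxanthin, a red-orange pigment, consistent with "cRed" in the name. This cassette most plausibly serves as a visual dropout marker, so that colonies in which it has been replaced by a cloned part lose their colour, though the record does not say so explicitly. The promoter driving the operon is not annotated.
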