Addgene plasmid #204129: pMetBP-RC_cRed_BsaI
Purpose: (Empty Backbone) Entry vector for Type 0 combined RBS-CDS parts
Depositing lab: Mikhail Shapiro. Depositing organization: California Institute of Technology.
Backbone
  Vector backbone: pSB1C8
  Backbone manufacturer: iGEM
  Vector type: Bacterial Expression
Growth in bacteria
  Bacterial resistance: Chloramphenicol and Bleocin (Zeocin), 25 & 50 μg/mL
  Growth temperature: 37°C
  Growth strain: DH10B-M2.NmeMC58II
  Copy number: High Copy
Gene/Insert
  Gene/Insert name: None
  Mutation: None
Terms and licenses: Academic/Nonprofit Terms; Industry Terms: Not Available to Industry
Depositor comments: Please note that this plasmid may require a unique bacterial strain, so make sure to confirm that you can also obtain the appropriate growth strain. Please contact us or contact our distributors if you have any questions. DH10B-M2.NmeMC58II is available at Addgene: https://www.addgene.org/114268/.
How to cite: pMetBP-RC_cRed_BsaI was a gift from Mikhail Shapiro (Addgene plasmid # 204129 ; http://n2t.net/addgene:204129 ; RRID:Addgene_204129)
